>Addgene plasmid #231168 | pEE834 | addgene full sequence | sequence record 458104 | Addgene NGS Result
ATCTCAAGAAGATCCTTTGATCTTTTCTACGGGGTCTGACGCTCAGTGGAACGAAAACTCACGTTAAGGG
CTGATGAATCCCCTAATGATTTTTATCAAAATCATTAAGTTAAGGTAGATACACATCTTGTCATATGATC
AAATGGTTTCGCCAAAAATCAATAATCAGACAACAAAATGTGCGAACTCGATATTTTACACGACTCTCTT
TACCAATTCTGCCCCGAATTACACTTAAAACGACTCAACAGCTTAACGTTGGCTTGCCACGCCTTACTTG
ACTGTAAAACTCTCACTCTTACCGAACTTGGCCGTAACCTGCCAACCAAAGCGAGAACAAAACATAACAT
CAAACGAATCGACCGATTGTTAGGTAATCGTCACCTCCACAAAGAGCGACTCGCTGTATACCGTTGGCAT
GCTAGCTTTATCTGTTCGGGCAATACGATGCCCATTGTACTTGTTGACTGGTCTGATATCCGTGAGCAAA
AACGGCTTATGGTATTGCGAGCTTCAGTCGCACTACACGGTCGTTCTGTTACTCTTTATGAGAAAGCGTT
CCCGCTTTCAGAGCAATGTTCAAAGAAAGCTCATGACCAATTTCTAGCCGACCTTGCGAGCATTCTACCG
AGTAACACCACACCGCTCATTGTCAGTGATGCTGGCTTTAAAGTGCCATGGATTCTAGCAACTAACTTAC
CTGTTGAAATTCGAACACCCAAACAACTTGTTAATATCTATTCGAAGCGAATGCAGATTGAAGAAACCTT
CCGAGACTTGAAAAGTCCTGCCTACGGACTAGGCCTACGCCATAGCCGAACGAGCAGCTCAGAGCGTTTT
GATATCATGCTGCTAATCGCCCTGATGCTTCAACTAACATGTTGGCTTGCGGGCGTTCATGCTCAGAAAC
AAGGTTGGGACAAGCACTTCCAGGCTAACACAGTCAGAAATCGAAACGTACTCTCAACAGTTCGCTTAGG
CATGGAAGTTTTGCGGCATTCTGGCTACACAATAACAAGGGAAGACTCACTCGTGGCTGCAACCCTGCTT
ACTCAAAATCTATTCACACATGGTTACGTTTTGGGGAAATTATGAGGGGATCTCTCAGCGTTAAGGGATT
TTGGTCATGCATTCTAGGTACTAAAACAATTCATCCAGTAAAATATAATATTTTATTTTCTCCCAATCAG
GCTTGATCCCCAGTAAGTCAAAAAATAGCTCGACATACTGTTCTTCCCCGATATCCTCCCTGATCGACCG
GACGCAGAAGGCAATGTCATACCACTTGTCCGCCCTGCCGCTTCTCCCAAGATCAATAAAGCCACTTACT
TTGCCATCTTTCACAAAGATGTTGCTGTCTCCCAGGTCGCCGTGGGAAAAGACAAGTTCCTCTTCGGGCT
TTTCCGTCTTTAAAAAATCATACAGCTCGCGCGGATCTTTAAATGGAGTGTCTTCTTCCCAGTTTTCGCA
ATCCACATCGGCCAGATCGTTATTCAGTAAGTAATCCAATTCGGCTAAGCGGCTGTCTAAGCTATTCGTA
TAGGGACAATCCGATATGTCGATGGAGTGAAAGAGCCTGATGCACTCCGCATACAGCTCGATAATCTTTT
CAGGGCTTTGTTCATCTTCATACTCTTCCGAGCAAAGGACGCCATCGGCCTCACTCATGAGCAGATTGCT
CCAGCCATCATGCCGTTCAAAGTGCAGGACCTTTGGAACAGGCAGCTTTCCTTCCAGCCATAGCATCATG
TCCTTTTCCCGTTCCACATCATAGGTGGTCCCTTTATACCGGCTGTCCGTCATTTTTAAATATAGGTTTT
CATTTTCTCCCACCAGCTTATATACCTTAGCAGGAGACATTCCTTCCGTATCTTTTACGCAGCGGTATTT
TTCGATCAGTTTTTTCAATTCCGGTGATATTCTCATTTTAGCCATTTATTATTTCCTTCCTCTTTTCTAC
AGTATTTAAAGATACCCCAAGAAGCTAATTATAACAAGACGAACTCCAATTCACTGTTCCTTGCATTCTA
AAACCTTAAATACCAGAAAACAGCTTTTTCAAAGTTGTTTTCAAAGTTGGCGTATAACATAGTATCGACG
GAGCCGATTTTGAAACCGCGGTGATCACAGGCAGCAACGCTCTGTCATCGTTACAATCAACATGCTACCC
TCCGCGAGATCATCCGTGTTTCAAACCCGGCAGCTTAGTTGCCGTTCTTCCGAATAGCATCGGTAACATG
AGCAAAGTCTGCCGCCTTACAACGGCTCTCCCGCTGACGCCGTCCCGGACTGATGGGCTGCCTGTATCGA
GTGGTGATTTTGTGCCGAGCTGCCGGTCGGGGAGCTGTTGGCTGGCTGGTGGCAGGATATATTGTGGTGT
AAACAAATTGACGCTTAGACAACTTAATAACACATTGCGGACGTTTTTAATGTACTGAATTAACGCCGAA
TTAATTCCTAGGCCACCATGTTGGGCCCGGCGCGCCAAGCTTGCATGCCTGCAGGTCAACATGGTGGAGC
ACGACACTCTCGTCTACTCCAAGAATATCAAAGATACAGTCTCAGAAGACCAGAGGGCTATTGAGACTTT
TCAACAAAGGGTAATATCGGGAAACCTCCTCGGATTCCATTGCCCAGCTATCTGTCACTTCATCGAAAGG
ACAGTAGAAAAGGAAGATGGCTTCTACAAATGCCATCATTGCGATAAAGGAAAGGCTATCGTTCAAGATG
CCTCTACCGACAGTGGTCCCAAAGATGGACCCCCACCCACGAGGAACATCGTGGAAAAAGAAGACGTTCC
AACCACGTCTTCAAAGCAAGTGGATTGATGTGATGGTCAACATGGTGGAGCACGACACTCTCGTCTACTC
CAAGAATATCAAAGATACAGTCTCAGAAGACCAGAGGGCTATTGAGACTTTTCAACAAAGGGTAATATCG
GGAAACCTCCTCGGATTCCATTGCCCAGCTATCTGTCACTTCATCGAAAGGACAGTAGAAAAGGAAGATG
GCTTCTACAAATGCCATCATTGCGATAAAGGAAAGGCTATCGTTCAAGATGCCTCTACCGACAGTGGTCC
CAAAGATGGACCCCCACCCACGAGGAACATCGTGGAAAAAGAAGACGTTCCAACCACGTCTTCAAAGCAA
GTGGATTGATGTGATATCTCCACTGACGTAAGGGATGACGCACAATCCCACTATCCTTCGCAAGACCCTT
CCTCTATATAAGGAAGTTCATTTCATTTGGAGAGGATAAAACATTGCACCTATGGTGTTGCCCTGGCTGG
GGTATGTCAGTGATCGCAGTAGAATGTACTAATTGACAAGTTGGAGAATACGGTAGAACGTCCTTATCCA
ACACAGCCTTTATCCCTCTCCCTGACGAGGTTTTTGTCAGTGTAATATTTCTTTTTGAACTATCCAGCTT
AGTACCGTACGGGAAAGTGACTGGTGTGCTTATCTTTGAAATGTTACTTTGGGTTTCGGTTCTTTAGGTT
AGTAAGAAAGCACTTGTCTTCTCATACAAAGGAAAACCTGAGACGTATCGCTTACGAAAGTAGCAATGAA
AGAAAGGTGGTGGTTTTAATCGCTACCGCAAAAACGATGGGGTCGTTTTAATTAACTTCTCCTACGCAAG
CGTCTAAACGGACGTTGGGGTTTTGCTAGTTTCTTTAGAGAAAACTAGCTAAGTCTTTAATGTTATCATT
AGAGATGGCATAAATATAATACTTGTGTCTGCTGATAAGATCATTTTAATTTGGACGATTAGACTTGTTG
AACTACAGGTTACTGAATCACTTGCGCTAATCAACATGGGAGATATGTACGATGAATCATTTGACAAGTC
GGGCGGTCCTGCTGACTTGATGGACGATTCTTGGGTGGAATCAGTTTCGTGGAAAGATCTGTTGAAGAAG
TTACACAGCATAAAATTTGCACTACAGTCTGGTAGAGATGAGATCACTGGGTTACTAGCGGCACTGAATA
GACAGTGTCCTTATTCACCATATGAGCAGTTTCCAGATAAGAAGGTGTATTTCCTTTTAGACTCACGGGC
TAACAGTGCTCTTGGTGTGATTCAGAACGCTTCAGCGTTCAAGAGACGAGCTGATGAGAAGAATGCAGTG
GCGGGTGTTACAAATATTCCTGCGAATCCAAACACAACGGTTACGACGAACCAAGGGAGTACTACTACTA
CCAAGGCGAACACTGGCTCGACTTTGGAAGAAGACTTGTACACTTATTACAAATTCGATGATGCCTCTAC
AGCTTTCCACAAATCTCTAACTTCGTTAGAGAACATGGAGTTGAAGAGTTATTACCGAAGGAACTTTGAG
AAAGTATTCGGGATTAAGTTTGGTGGAGCAGCTGCTAGTTCATCTGCACCGCCTCCAGCGAGTGGAGGTC
CGATACGTCCTAATCCCTAGGGATTTAAGGACGTGAACTCTGTTGAGATCTCTGTGAAATTCAGAGGGTG
GGTGATACCATATTCACTGATGCCATTAGCGACATCTAAATAGGGCTAATTGTGACTAATTTGAGGGAAT
TTCCTTTACCATTGACGTCAGTGTCGTTGGTAGCATTTGAGTTTCGGAGCATCTTGTTCTGGGGTTTCAC
ACTATCTTTAGAGAAAGTGTTAAGTTAATTAAGTTATCTTAATTAAGAGCATAATTATACTGATTTGTCT
CTCGTTGATAGAGTCTATCATTCTGTTACTAAAAATTTGACAACTCGGTTTGCTGACCTACTGGTTACTG
TATCACTTACCCGAGTTAACGAGTCTAGAAACGAACATCAACACAACATAGAAGATGGTGGTAAAAATAG
TAACAACAGTTTCCTGTGCAGGCAAAGTAGTAGCCGTTGGACGCCAACGAGCGATCAGATAAGAATATTG
AAGGATCTCTACTACAACAATGGAGTTAGGTCTCCAACTGCTGAACAGATTCAGAGGATATCTGCTAAGT
TGAGACAGTACGGTAAGATTGAAGGCAAAAATGTGTTTTATTGGTTTCAGAACCATAAAGCTCGTGAAAG
ACAAAAGAAGAGGCTCATTGCTGCTGCCTCTGCCACTGATAATAATAATATCTCTTCCATGCAAATGATT
CCACATCTTTGGAGATCTCCTGATGATCACCACAAGTACAACACTACTACTACTAATCCAGGTAATTCTT
TCTACTTTTTAGTATTGTCTTGGTTAAAATAAAGCGGACTACCTGCTGCTATAACATGTTAAAATACATT
AATAGTTTACGATTATATATATACAGGTGTTCAGTGTCCATCACCATCTTCACATGGGGTATTACCAGTG
GTACAGACTGGAAACTATGGTTATGGAACTTTGGCTATGGAGAAGAGCTTTAGGGTGCGGACTCTTGCCA
GCAATGCTGTTTTAGAGCTAGAAATAGCAAGTTAAAATAAGGCTAGTCCGTTATCAACTTGAAAAAGTGG
CACCGAGTCGGTGCTCCCTAGTCTATAAATATAAGAGACCCTCTTATAGTAAGCAGAGTTGTTGGAGACG
TTCTTGATCCGTTTAATAGATCAATCACTCTAAAGGTTACTTATGGCCAAAGTGCCGGGCATGTCCCGAA
GACATTAAACTACGGTTCTTTAAGTAGATCCGTGTCTGAAGTTTTAGGTTCAATTTAAACCTACGAGATT
GACATTCTCGACTGATCTTGATTGATCGGTAAGTCTTTTGTAATTTAATTTTCTTTTTGATTTTATTTTA
AATTGTTATCTGTTTCTGTGTATAGACTGTTTGAGATCGGCGTTTGGCCGACTCATTGTCTTACCATAGG
GGAACGGACTTTGTTTGTGTTGTTATTTTATTTGTATTTTATTAAAATTCTCAACGATCTGAAAAAGCCT
CGCGGCTAAGAGATTGTTGGGGGGTGAGTAAGTACTTTTAAAGTGATGATGGTTACAAAGGCAAAAGGGG
TAAAACCCCTCGCCTACGTAAGCGTTATTACGCCCGTCTGTACTTATATCAGTACACTGACGAGTCCCTA
AAGGACGAAACGGGAGAACGCTAGCCACCACCACCACCACCACGTGTGAATTACAGGTGACCAGCTCGAA
TTTCCCCGATCGTTCAAACATTTGGCAATAAAGTTTCTTAAGATTGAATCCTGTTGCCGGTCTTGCGATG
ATTATCATATAATTTCTGTTGAATTACGTTAAGCATGTAATAATTAACATGTAATGCATGACGTTATTTA
TGAGATGGGTTTTTATGATTAGAGTCCCGCAATTATACATTTAATACGCGATAGAAAACAAAATATAGCG
CGCAAACTAGGATAAATTATCGCGCGCGGTGTCATCTATGTTACTAGATCGGGAATTAAACTATCAGTGT
TTGACAGGATATATTGGCGGGTAAACCTAAGAGAAAAGAGCGTTTATTAGAATAATCGGATATTTAAAAG
GGCGTGAAAAGGTTTATCCGTTCGTCCATTTGTATGTGCATGCCAACCACAGGGTTCCCCTCGGGATCAA
AGTACTTTGATCCAACCCCTCCGCTGCTATAGTGCAGTCGGCTTCTGACGTTCAGTGCAGCCGTCTTCTG
AAAACGACATGTCGCACAAGTCCTAAGTTACGCGACAGGCTGCCGCCCTGCCCTTTTCCTGGCGTTTTCT
TGTCGCGTGTTTTAGTCGCATAAAGTAGAATACTTGCGACTAGAACCGGAGACATTACGCCATGAACAAG
AGCGCCGCCGCTGGCCTGCTGGGCTATGCCCGCGTCAGCACCGACGACCAGGACTTGACCAACCAACGGG
CCGAACTGCACGCGGCCGGCTGCACCAAGCTGTTTTCCGAGAAGATCACCGGCACCAGGCGCGACCGCCC
GGAGCTGGCCAGGATGCTTGACCACCTACGCCCTGGCGACGTTGTGACAGTGACCAGGCTAGACCGCCTG
GCCCGCAGCACCCGCGACCTACTGGACATTGCCGAGCGCATCCAGGAGGCCGGCGCGGGCCTGCGTAGCC
TGGCAGAGCCGTGGGCCGACACCACCACGCCGGCCGGCCGCATGGTGTTGACCGTGTTCGCCGGCATTGC
CGAGTTCGAGCGTTCCCTAATCATCGACCGCACCCGGAGCGGGCGCGAGGCCGCCAAGGCCCGAGGCGTG
AAGTTTGGCCCCCGCCCTACCCTCACCCCGGCACAGATCGCGCACGCCCGCGAGCTGATCGACCAGGAAG
GCCGCACCGTGAAAGAGGCGGCTGCACTGCTTGGCGTGCATCGCTCGACCCTGTACCGCGCACTTGAGCG
CAGCGAGGAAGTGACGCCCACCGAGGCCAGGCGGCGCGGTGCCTTCCGTGAGGACGCATTGACCGAGGCC
GACGCCCTGGCGGCCGCCGAGAATGAACGCCAAGAGGAACAAGCATGAAACCGCACCAGGACGGCCAGGA
CGAACCGTTTTTCATTACCGAAGAGATCGAGGCGGAGATGATCGCGGCCGGGTACGTGTTCGAGCCGCCC
GCGCACGTCTCAACCGTGCGGCTGCATGAAATCCTGGCCGGTTTGTCTGATGCCAAGCTGGCGGCCTGGC
CGGCCAGCTTGGCCGCTGAAGAAACCGAGCGCCGCCGTCTAAAAAGGTGATGTGTATTTGAGTAAAACAG
CTTGCGTCATGCGGTCGCTGCGTATATGATGCGATGAGTAAATAAACAAATACGCAAGGGGAACGCATGA
AGGTTATCGCTGTACTTAACCAGAAAGGCGGGTCAGGCAAGACGACCATCGCAACCCATCTAGCCCGCGC
CCTGCAACTCGCCGGGGCCGATGTTCTGTTAGTCGATTCCGATCCCCAGGGCAGTGCCCGCGATTGGGCG
GCCGTGCGGGAAGATCAACCGCTAACCGTTGTCGGCATCGACCGCCCGACGATTGACCGCGACGTGAAGG
CCATCGGCCGGCGCGACTTCGTAGTGATCGACGGAGCGCCCCAGGCGGCGGACTTGGCTGTGTCCGCGAT
CAAGGCAGCCGACTTCGTGCTGATTCCGGTGCAGCCAAGCCCTTACGACATATGGGCCACCGCCGACCTG
GTGGAGCTGGTTAAGCAGCGCATTGAGGTCACGGATGGAAGGCTACAAGCGGCCTTTGTCGTGTCGCGGG
CGATCAAAGGCACGCGCATCGGCGGTGAGGTTGCCGAGGCGCTGGCCGGGTACGAGCTGCCCATTCTTGA
GTCCCGTATCACGCAGCGCGTGAGCTACCCAGGCACTGCCGCCGCCGGCACAACCGTTCTTGAATCAGAA
CCCGAGGGCGACGCTGCCCGCGAGGTCCAGGCGCTGGCCGCTGAAATTAAATCAAAACTCATTTGAGTTA
ATGAGGTAAAGAGAAAATGAGCAAAAGCACAAACACGCTAAGTGCCGGCCGTCCGAGCGCACGCAGCAGC
AAGGCTGCAACGTTGGCCAGCCTGGCAGACACGCCAGCCATGAAGCGGGTCAACTTTCAGTTGCCGGCGG
AGGATCACACCAAGCTGAAGATGTACGCGGTACGCCAAGGCAAGACCATTACCGAGCTGCTATCTGAATA
CATCGCGCAGCTACCAGAGTAAATGAGCAAATGAATAAATGAGTAGATGAATTTTAGCGGCTAAAGGAGG
CGGCATGGAAAATCAAGAACAACCAGGCACCGACGCCGTGGAATGCCCCATGTGTGGAGGAACGGGCGGT
TGGCCAGGCGTAAGCGGCTGGGTTGCCTGCCGGCCCTGCAATGGCACTGGAACCCCCAAGCCCGAGGAAT
CGGCGTGAGCGGTCGCAAACCATCCGGCCCGGTACAAATCGGCGCGGCGCTGGGTGATGACCTGGTGGAG
AAGTTGAAGGCCGCGCAGGCCGCCCAGCGGCAACGCATCGAGGCAGAAGCACGCCCCGGTGAATCGTGGC
AAGCGGCCGCTGATCGAATCCGCAAAGAATCCCGGCAACCGCCGGCAGCCGGTGCGCCGTCGATTAGGAA
GCCGCCCAAGGGCGACGAGCAACCAGATTTTTTCGTTCCGATGCTCTATGACGTGGGCACCCGCGATAGT
CGCAGCATCATGGACGTGGCCGTTTTCCGTCTGTCGAAGCGTGACCGACGAGCTGGCGAGGTGATCCGCT
ACGAGCTTCCAGACGGGCACGTAGAGGTTTCCGCAGGGCCGGCCGGCATGGCCAGTGTGTGGGATTACGA
CCTGGTACTGATGGCGGTTTCCCATCTAACCGAATCCATGAACCGATACCGGGAAGGGAAGGGAGACAAG
CCCGGCCGCGTGTTCCGTCCACACGTTGCGGACGTACTCAAGTTCTGCCGGCGAGCCGATGGCGGAAAGC
AGAAAGACGACCTGGTAGAAACCTGCATTCGGTTAAACACCACGCACGTTGCCATGCAGCGTACGAAGAA
GGCCAAGAACGGCCGCCTGGTGACGGTATCCGAGGGTGAAGCCTTGATTAGCCGCTACAAGATCGTAAAG
AGCGAAACCGGGCGGCCGGAGTACATCGAGATCGAGCTAGCTGATTGGATGTACCGCGAGATCACAGAAG
GCAAGAACCCGGACGTGCTGACGGTTCACCCCGATTACTTTTTGATCGATCCCGGCATCGGCCGTTTTCT
CTACCGCCTGGCACGCCGCGCCGCAGGCAAGGCAGAAGCCAGATGGTTGTTCAAGACGATCTACGAACGC
AGTGGCAGCGCCGGAGAGTTCAAGAAGTTCTGTTTCACCGTGCGCAAGCTGATCGGGTCAAATGACCTGC
CGGAGTACGATTTGAAGGAGGAGGCGGGGCAGGCTGGCCCGATCCTAGTCATGCGCTACCGCAACCTGAT
CGAGGGCGAAGCATCCGCCGGTTCCTAATGTACGGAGCAGATGCTAGGGCAAATTGCCCTAGCAGGGGAA
AAAGGTCGAAAAGGTCTCTTTCCTGTGGATAGCACGTACATTGGGAACCCAAAGCCGTACATTGGGAACC
GGAACCCGTACATTGGGAACCCAAAGCCGTACATTGGGAACCGGTCACACATGTAAGTGACTGATATAAA
AGAGAAAAAAGGCGATTTTTCCGCCTAAAACTCTTTAAAACTTATTAAAACTCTTAAAACCCGCCTGGCC
TGTGCATAACTGTCTGGCCAGCGCACAGCCGAAGAGCTGCAAAAAGCGCCTACCCTTCGGTCGCTGCGCT
CCCTACGCCCCGCCGCTTCGCGTCGGCCTATCGCGGCCGCTGGCCGCTCAAAAATGGCTGGCCTACGGCC
AGGCAATCTACCAGGGCGCGGACAAGCCGCGCCGTCGCCACTCGACCGCCGGCGCCCACATCAAGGCACC
CTGCCTCGCGCGTTTCGGTGATGACGGTGAAAACCTCTGACACATGCAGCTCCCGGAGACGGTCACAGCT
TGTCTGTAAGCGGATGCCGGGAGCAGACAAGCCCGTCAGGGCGCGTCAGCGGGTGTTGGCGGGTGTCGGG
GCGCAGCCATGACCCAGTCACGTAGCGATAGCGGAGTGTATACTGGCTTAACTATGCGGCATCAGAGCAG
ATTGTACTGAGAGTGCACCATATGCGGTGTGAAATACCGCACAGATGCGTAAGGAGAAAATACCGCATCA
GGCGCTCTTCCGCTTCCTCGCTCACTGACTCGCTGCGCTCGGTCGTTCGGCTGCGGCGAGCGGTATCAGC
TCACTCAAAGGCGGTAATACGGTTATCCACAGAATCAGGGGATAACGCAGGAAAGAACATGTGAGCAAAA
GGCCAGCAAAAGGCCAGGAACCGTAAAAAGGCCGCGTTGCTGGCGTTTTTCCATAGGCTCCGCCCCCCTG
ACGAGCATCACAAAAATCGACGCTCAAGTCAGAGGTGGCGAAACCCGACAGGACTATAAAGATACCAGGC
GTTTCCCCCTGGAAGCTCCCTCGTGCGCTCTCCTGTTCCGACCCTGCCGCTTACCGGATACCTGTCCGCC
TTTCTCCCTTCGGGAAGCGTGGCGCTTTCTCATAGCTCACGCTGTAGGTATCTCAGTTCGGTGTAGGTCG
TTCGCTCCAAGCTGGGCTGTGTGCACGAACCCCCCGTTCAGCCCGACCGCTGCGCCTTATCCGGTAACTA
TCGTCTTGAGTCCAACCCGGTAAGACACGACTTATCGCCACTGGCAGCAGCCACTGGTAACAGGATTAGC
AGAGCGAGGTATGTAGGCGGTGCTACAGAGTTCTTGAAGTGGTGGCCTAACTACGGCTACACTAGAAGGA
CAGTATTTGGTATCTGCGCTCTGCTGAAGCCAGTTACCTTCGGAAAAAGAGTTGGTAGCTCTTGATCCGG
CAAACAAACCACCGCTGGTAGCGGTGGTTTTTTTGTTTGCAAGCAGCAGATTACGCGCAGAAAAAAAGG
Features (pLannotate 1.2.2; 21 found; start..end, strand, type, name):
    115..184     -  ncRNA          RNA-OUT: Accession: RF00240 - RNA-OUT
   1141..1935    -  CDS            KanR: aminoglycoside phosphotransferase; aphA-3; confers resistance to kanamycin
   2360..2384    +  misc_feature   LB T-DNA repeat: left border repeat from nopaline C58 T-DNA
   2487..2507    -  misc_feature   MCS (fragment): pUC18/19 multiple cloning site
   2582..3256    +  promoter       CaMV 35S promoter (enhanced): cauliflower mosaic virus 35S promoter with a duplicated enhancer region
   3816..4427    +  CDS            CP: CAPSD_TRVPP - Experimental evidence at protein level: Swiss-Prot protein existence level 1. Capsid protein self-assembles to form rod-shaped virions about 22 nm in diameter with a central canal enclosing the viral genomic RNA. From Tobacco rattle virus (isolate PpK20) (TRV).
   4793..5374    +  CDS            WUS (fragment): WUS_SOLLC - Experimental evidence at transcript level: Swiss-Prot protein existence level 2. Transcription factor that plays a central role during developmental processes such as early embryogenesis and flowering, probably by regulating expression of specific genes. Required to specify stem cell identity in meristems, such as shoot apical meristem (SAM). May induce shoot stem cells activity in order to maintain the stem cell identity (By similarity). From Solanum lycopersicum (Tomato) (Lycopersicon esculentum).
   5399..5474    +  misc_RNA       gRNA scaffold: guide RNA scaffold for the Streptococcus pyogenes CRISPR/Cas9 system
   5482..5580    +  CDS            FT (fragment): FT_ARATH - Experimental evidence at protein level: Swiss-Prot protein existence level 1. Component of the mobile flower-promoting signal (floral stimulus or florigen). Promotes the transition from vegetative growth to flowering. Required for 'SEPALLATA3' (SEP3) and 'FRUITFULL' (FUL) accumulation in mature rosette leaves. Seems to acts in parallel with 'LEAFY' to induce flowering by regulating 'APETALA1'. Translated in leaves and then transported to the shoot apical meristem where it activates the transcription of several floral meristem identity genes. May play a role in both the autonomous an
   5945..5984    +  ncRNA          TLS-PK6: Accession: RF01101 - Pseudoknot of tRNA-like structure
   5980..6035    +  ncRNA          Hammerhead 3: Accession: RF00008 - Hammerhead ribozyme (type III)
   6045..6063    +  CDS            9xHis (fragment): 9xHis affinity tag
   6098..6350    +  terminator     NOS terminator: nopaline synthase terminator and poly(A) signal
   6372..6396    +  misc_feature   RB T-DNA repeat: right border repeat from nopaline C58 T-DNA
   6736..7137    +  CDS            Y4CG_SINFN (fragment): Protein inferred from homology: Swiss-Prot protein existence level 3. From Sinorhizobium fredii (strain NBRC 101917 / NGR234).
   7697..8326    +  CDS            pVS1 StaA: stability protein from the Pseudomonas plasmid pVS1 (Heeb et al., 2000)
   8755..9828    +  CDS            pVS1 RepA: replication protein from the Pseudomonas plasmid pVS1 (Heeb et al., 2000)
   9894..10088   +  rep_origin     pVS1 oriV: origin of replication for the Pseudomonas plasmid pVS1 (Heeb et al., 2000)
  10291..10330   +  CDS            rop (fragment): Rop protein, which maintains plasmids at low copy number; rop
  10432..10572   +  misc_feature   bom: basis of mobility region from pBR322
  10758..7       -  rep_origin     ori (across the origin): high-copy-number ColE1/pMB1/pBR322/pUC origin of replication
