[The description below was written by a language model from this plasmid's Addgene catalogue record and pLannotate feature annotations shown in this document.]
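Description:
pEE834 is a binary T-DNA plasmid for plant expression, built on the pEE083 backbone, that launches an engineered tobacco rattle virus RNA2 (TRV2) genome carrying a mobile guide RNA against the tomato (Solanum lycopersicum) gene SlPDS. It is maintained in E. coli through a high-copy ColE1/pUC-type origin (with the pBR322 bom region) and selected with kanamycin via an aphA-3 aminoglycoside phosphotransferase. The pVS1 oriV, RepA and StaA elements provide replication and stability in Agrobacterium, consistent with delivery by agroinfiltration.

Between the nopaline-type left and right border repeats, an enhanced CaMV 35S promoter with a duplicated enhancer drives transcription of the viral cDNA, which includes the TRV coat protein gene. Downstream, according to the catalogue entry, a PEBV sub-genomic promoter expresses the cargo: the SlPDS spacer joined to the Streptococcus pyogenes Cas9 gRNA scaffold, followed by a fragment of Arabidopsis thaliana FT mRNA. The depositor describes this fragment as a mobility sequence, intended to promote movement of the guide RNA within the plant. The viral 3′ end retains a tRNA-like structure pseudoknot and is followed by a hammerhead ribozyme, which trims the transcript to a defined terminus, and a NOS terminator. The automated annotation also detects a sizeable fragment matching tomato WUS just upstream of the gRNA scaffold. The catalogue fields do not mention this fragment, so its role is not stated in the record.

The construct encodes no Cas9 and no TRV RNA1, so both must be supplied separately. The associated work concerns heritable gene editing in tomato by viral delivery of guide RNAs to axillary meristematic cells.
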