Addgene plasmid #231168: pEE834
Purpose: T-DNA encoding TRV2 with mobile gRNA targeting SlPDS
Depositing lab: Daniel Voytas. Depositing organization: University of Minnesota. Publication: Heritable gene editing in tomato through viral delivery of isopentenyl transferase and single-guide RNAs to latent axillary meristematic cells. Liu D, Ellison EE, Myers EA, Donahue LI, Xuan S, Swanson R, Qi S, Prichard LE, Starker CG, Voytas DF. Proc Natl Acad Sci U S A. 2024 Sep 24;121(39):e2406486121. doi: 10.1073/pnas.2406486121. Epub 2024 Sep 16. PubMed 39284063.
Backbone
  Vector backbone: pEE083
  Vector type: Plant Expression
Growth in bacteria
  Bacterial resistance: Kanamycin, 50 μg/mL
  Growth temperature: 37°C
  Growth strain: DH5alpha
  Copy number: High Copy
Gene/Insert
  Gene/Insert name: mobile gRNA targeting SlPDS
  gRNA/shRNA sequence: GGACTCTTGCCAGCAATGCT
  Species: Solanum lycopersicum
  Promoter: PEBV sub-genomic
  Cloning method: Restriction Enzyme; 5′ cloning site unknown (unknown if destroyed)
Terms and licenses: Academic/Nonprofit Terms; Industry Terms: Not Available to Industry
Depositor comments: also contains mobile sequences from Arabidopsis thaliana FT mRNA
How to cite: pEE834 was a gift from Daniel Voytas (Addgene plasmid # 231168 ; http://n2t.net/addgene:231168 ; RRID:Addgene_231168)
